Addgene plasmid #35279: pBbE5k-RFP
Depositing lab: Jay Keasling. Depositing organization: University of California, Berkeley. Publication: BglBrick vectors and datasheets: A synthetic biology platform for gene expression. Lee TS, Krupa RA, Zhang F, Hajimorad M, Holtz WJ, Prasad N, Lee SK, Keasling JD. J Biol Eng. 2011 Sep 20;5:12. 10.1186/1754-1611-5-12 PubMed 21933410.
Backbone
  Vector backbone: pBb
  Backbone size w/o insert (bp): 3650
  Vector type: Bacterial Expression, Synthetic Biology
Growth in bacteria
  Bacterial resistance: Kanamycin, 50 μg/mL
  Growth temperature: 37°C
  Growth strain: DH5alpha
  Copy number: High Copy
Gene/Insert
  Gene/Insert name: RFP (alt name: JBEI Part ID: JPUB_000045)
  Species: Synthetic
  Insert size (bp): 678
  Promoter: lacUV5
  Cloning method: Restriction Enzyme
  Sequencing primers: 5′ jkRFP-R (gctttggaaccgtactggaa); 3′ jkRFP-F (tggtcactacgacgctgaag)
Terms and licenses: Academic/Nonprofit Terms; Industry Terms: Not Available to Industry
Depositor comments: JBEI Part ID: JPUB_000045; Origin: colE1
How to cite: pBbE5k-RFP was a gift from Jay Keasling (Addgene plasmid # 35279 ; http://n2t.net/addgene:35279 ; RRID:Addgene_35279)
