[The description below was written by a language model from this plasmid's Addgene catalogue record and pLannotate feature annotations shown in this document.]
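Description:
pBbE5k-RFP is a bacterial expression plasmid from the BglBrick (pBb) family of synthetic-biology vectors, a modular series built so that origin, promoter and resistance marker can be swapped in a standardised way. In the family's naming scheme this member combines a ColE1 origin, the lacUV5 promoter and kanamycin resistance. The record lists a 3,650 bp backbone carrying a 678 bp synthetic RFP insert, consistent with the 4,328 nt full sequence. It replicates at high copy number in E. coli from the ColE1/pMB1-type origin, and it is selected with kanamycin through a Tn5-derived neo (nptII) gene, which is followed by a lambda t0 terminator. The short tnpA fragment annotated beside the marker is most likely residual Tn5 sequence, and the partial tetracycline-resistance fragment also appears to be a non-functional remnant of earlier vector construction.

The expression cassette places mRFP1, a monomeric red fluorescent derivative of DsRed, downstream of the lacUV5 promoter and a lac operator. Transcription is stopped by tandem rrnB T1 and T7Te terminators, which insulate the cassette from the adjacent origin. A divergently oriented lacI gene under its own promoter supplies lac repressor from the plasmid, so expression is held off at the operator and induced with IPTG or lactose regardless of the host's lacI status. The lacUV5 "up" mutation makes the promoter largely independent of catabolite activation.

RFP serves here as a reporter and as a placeholder. It allows the promoter, origin and marker combination to be characterised by fluorescence, and it can be replaced by restriction cloning with a gene or pathway of interest for tunable expression in E. coli.
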