Features (pLannotate 1.2.2; 13 found; start..end, strand, type, name):
     15..36      -  protein_bind   CAP binding site: CAP binding activates transcription in the presence of cAMP. E. coli catabolite activator protein
     49..1131    -  CDS            lacI: lac repressor; lacI; The lac repressor binds to the lac operator to inhibit transcription in E. coli. This inhibition can be relieved by adding lactose or isopropyl-β-D-thiogalactopyranoside (IPTG).
   1132..1209    -  promoter       lacI promoter: lacI
   1217..1496    -  CDS            TcR (fragment): tetracycline efflux protein; tet; confers resistance to tetracycline
   1520..1550    +  promoter       lac UV5 promoter: E. coli lac promoter with an "up" mutation
   1558..1574    +  protein_bind   lac operator: The lac repressor binds to the lac operator to inhibit transcription in E. coli. This inhibition can be relieved by adding lactose or isopropyl-β-D-thiogalactopyranoside (IPTG). lac repressor encoded by lacI
   1615..2292    +  CDS            mRFP1: monomeric derivative of DsRed (Campbell et al., 2002)
   2325..2396    +  terminator     rrnB T1 terminator: transcription terminator T1 from the E. coli rrnB gene
   2412..2439    +  terminator     T7Te terminator: phage T7 early transcription terminator
   2597..3185    -  rep_origin     ori: high-copy-number ColE1/pMB1/pBR322/pUC origin of replication
   3273..3367    -  terminator     lambda t0 terminator: transcription terminator from phage lambda
   3401..4192    -  CDS            neo: KKA2_KLEPN - Also known as kan, nptII. Experimental evidence at protein level: Swiss-Prot protein existence level 1. Resistance to kanamycin, neomycin, paromomycin, ribostamycin, butirosin and gentamicin B. From Klebsiella pneumoniae.
   4224..4328    -  CDS            tnpA (fragment): TN5P_ECOLX - Also known as tnp. Experimental evidence at protein level: Swiss-Prot protein existence level 1. Mediates transposition of transposon Tn5 by a 'cut and paste' mechanism. First, the monomeric transposase binds the 19 bp inverted DNA repeats flanking the transposon. Then, dimerization of the DNA- bound transposase creates a synaptic DNA complex. After nicking of the first DNA strand, excision of the transposon proceeds through a series of intermediates. The transposase then mediates the insertion of the transposon at a new site by strand transfer. The activity of the wild- type tran
>Addgene plasmid #35279 | pBbE5k-RFP | depositor full sequence | sequence record 42946 | pBbE5k-RFP sequence 4328 bps
GACGTCGGTGCCTAATGAGTGAGCTAACTTACATTAATTGCGTTGCGCTCACTGCCCGCTTTCCAGTCGG
GAAACCTGTCGTGCCAGCTGCATTAATGAATCGGCCAACGCGCGGGGAGAGGCGGTTTGCGTATTGGGCG
CCAGGGTGGTTTTTCTTTTCACCAGTGAGACGGGCAACAGCTGATTGCCCTTCACCGCCTGGCCCTGAGA
GAGTTGCAGCAAGCGGTCCACGCTGGTTTGCCCCAGCAGGCGAAAATCCTGTTTGATGGTGGTTAACGGC
GGGATATAACATGAGCTGTCTTCGGTATCGTCGTATCCCACTACCGAGATGTCCGCACCAACGCGCAGCC
CGGACTCGGTAATGGCGCGCATTGCGCCCAGCGCCATCTGATCGTTGGCAACCAGCATCGCAGTGGGAAC
GATGCCCTCATTCAGCATTTGCATGGTTTGTTGAAAACCGGACATGGCACTCCAGTCGCCTTCCCGTTCC
GCTATCGGCTGAATTTGATTGCGAGTGAGATATTTATGCCAGCCAGCCAGACGCAGACGCGCCGAGACAG
AACTTAATGGGCCCGCTAACAGCGCGATTTGCTGGTGACCCAATGCGACCAGATGCTCCACGCCCAGTCG
CGTACCGTCTTCATGGGAGAAAATAATACTGTTGATGGGTGTCTGGTCAGAGACATCAAGAAATAACGCC
GGAACATTAGTGCAGGCAGCTTCCACAGCAATGGCATCCTGGTCATCCAGCGGATAGTTAATGATCAGCC
CACTGACGCGTTGCGCGAGAAGATTGTGCACCGCCGCTTTACAGGCTTCGACGCCGCTTCGTTCTACCAT
CGACACCACCACGCTGGCACCCAGTTGATCGGCGCGAGATTTAATCGCCGCGACAATTTGCGACGGCGCG
TGCAGGGCCAGACTGGAGGTGGCAACGCCAATCAGCAACGACTGTTTGCCCGCCAGTTGTTGTGCCACGC
GGTTGGGAATGTAATTCAGCTCCGCCATCGCCGCTTCCACTTTTTCCCGCGTTTTCGCAGAAACGTGGCT
GGCCTGGTTCACCACGCGGGAAACGGTCTGATAAGAGACACCGGCATACTCTGCGACATCGTATAACGTT
ACTGGTTTCACATTCACCACCCTGAATTGACTCTCTTCCGGGCGCTATCATGCCATACCGCGAAAGGTTT
TGCGCCATTCGATGGTGTCCGGGATCTCGACGCTCTCCCTTATGCGACTCCTGCATTAGGAAGCAGCCCA
GTAGTAGGTTGAGGCCGTTGAGCACCGCCGCCGCAAGGAATGGTGCATGCAAGGAGATGGCGCCCAACAG
TCCCCCGGCCACGGGGCCTGCCACCATACCCACGCCGAAACAAGCGCTCATGAGCCCGAAGTGGCGAGCC
CGATCTTCCCCATCGGTGATGTCGGCGATATAGGCGCCAGCAACCGCACCTGTGGCGCCGGTGATGCCGG
CCACGATGCGTCCGGCGTAGAGGATCGAGATCGTTTAGGCACCCCAGGCTTTACACTTTATGCTTCCGGC
TCGTATAATGTGTGGAATTGTGAGCGGATAACAATTTCAGAATTCAAAAGATCTTTTAAGAAGGAGATAT
ACATATGGCGAGTAGCGAAGACGTTATCAAAGAGTTCATGCGTTTCAAAGTTCGTATGGAAGGTTCCGTT
AACGGTCACGAGTTCGAAATCGAAGGTGAAGGTGAAGGTCGTCCGTACGAAGGTACCCAGACCGCTAAAC
TGAAAGTTACCAAAGGTGGTCCGCTGCCGTTCGCTTGGGACATCCTGTCCCCGCAGTTCCAGTACGGTTC
CAAAGCTTACGTTAAACACCCGGCTGACATCCCGGACTACCTGAAACTGTCCTTCCCGGAAGGTTTCAAA
TGGGAACGTGTTATGAACTTCGAAGACGGTGGTGTTGTTACCGTTACCCAGGACTCCTCCCTGCAAGACG
GTGAGTTCATCTACAAAGTTAAACTGCGTGGTACCAACTTCCCGTCCGACGGTCCGGTTATGCAGAAAAA
AACCATGGGTTGGGAAGCTTCCACCGAACGTATGTACCCGGAAGACGGTGCTCTGAAAGGTGAAATCAAA
ATGCGTCTGAAACTGAAAGACGGTGGTCACTACGACGCTGAAGTTAAAACCACCTACATGGCTAAAAAAC
CGGTTCAGCTGCCGGGTGCTTACAAAACCGACATCAAACTGGACATCACCTCCCACAACGAAGACTACAC
CATCGTTGAACAGTACGAACGTGCTGAAGGTCGTCACTCCACCGGTGCTTAAGGATCCAAACTCGAGTAA
GGATCTCCAGGCATCAAATAAAACGAAAGGCTCAGTCGAAAGACTGGGCCTTTCGTTTTATCTGTTGTTT
GTCGGTGAACGCTCTCTACTAGAGTCACACTGGCTCACCTTCGGGTGGGCCTTTCTGCGTTTATACCTAG
GGCGTTCGGCTGCGGCGAGCGGTATCAGCTCACTCAAAGGCGGTAATACGGTTATCCACAGAATCAGGGG
ATAACGCAGGAAAGAACATGTGAGCAAAAGGCCAGCAAAAGGCCAGGAACCGTAAAAAGGCCGCGTTGCT
GGCGTTTTTCCATAGGCTCCGCCCCCCTGACGAGCATCACAAAAATCGACGCTCAAGTCAGAGGTGGCGA
AACCCGACAGGACTATAAAGATACCAGGCGTTTCCCCCTGGAAGCTCCCTCGTGCGCTCTCCTGTTCCGA
CCCTGCCGCTTACCGGATACCTGTCCGCCTTTCTCCCTTCGGGAAGCGTGGCGCTTTCTCATAGCTCACG
CTGTAGGTATCTCAGTTCGGTGTAGGTCGTTCGCTCCAAGCTGGGCTGTGTGCACGAACCCCCCGTTCAG
CCCGACCGCTGCGCCTTATCCGGTAACTATCGTCTTGAGTCCAACCCGGTAAGACACGACTTATCGCCAC
TGGCAGCAGCCACTGGTAACAGGATTAGCAGAGCGAGGTATGTAGGCGGTGCTACAGAGTTCTTGAAGTG
GTGGCCTAACTACGGCTACACTAGAAGGACAGTATTTGGTATCTGCGCTCTGCTGAAGCCAGTTACCTTC
GGAAAAAGAGTTGGTAGCTCTTGATCCGGCAAACAAACCACCGCTGGTAGCGGTGGTTTTTTTGTTTGCA
AGCAGCAGATTACGCGCAGAAAAAAAGGATCTCAAGAAGATCCTTTGATCTTTTCTACGGGGTCTGACGC
TCAGTGGAACGAAAACTCACGTTAAGGGATTTTGGTCATGACTAGTGCTTGGATTCTCACCAATAAAAAA
CGCCCGGCGGCAACCGAGCGTTCTGAACAAATCCAGATGGAGTTCTGAGGTCATTACTGGATCTATCAAC
AGGAGTCCAAGCGAGCTCTCGAACCCCAGAGTCCCGCTCAGAAGAACTCGTCAAGAAGGCGATAGAAGGC
GATGCGCTGCGAATCGGGAGCGGCGATACCGTAAAGCACGAGGAAGCGGTCAGCCCATTCGCCGCCAAGC
TCTTCAGCAATATCACGGGTAGCCAACGCTATGTCCTGATAGCGGTCCGCCACACCCAGCCGGCCACAGT
CGATGAATCCAGAAAAGCGGCCATTTTCCACCATGATATTCGGCAAGCAGGCATCGCCATGGGTCACGAC
GAGATCCTCGCCGTCGGGCATGCGCGCCTTGAGCCTGGCGAACAGTTCGGCTGGCGCGAGCCCCTGATGC
TCTTCGTCCAGATCATCCTGATCGACAAGACCGGCTTCCATCCGAGTACGTGCTCGCTCGATGCGATGTT
TCGCTTGGTGGTCGAATGGGCAGGTAGCCGGATCAAGCGTATGCAGCCGCCGCATTGCATCAGCCATGAT
GGATACTTTCTCGGCAGGAGCAAGGTGAGATGACAGGAGATCCTGCCCCGGCACTTCGCCCAATAGCAGC
CAGTCCCTTCCCGCTTCAGTGACAACGTCGAGCACAGCTGCGCAAGGAACGCCCGTCGTGGCCAGCCACG
ATAGCCGCGCTGCCTCGTCCTGCAGTTCATTCAGGGCACCGGACAGGTCGGTCTTGACAAAAAGAACCGG
GCGCCCCTGCGCTGACAGCCGGAACACGGCGGCATCAGAGCAGCCGATTGTCTGTTGTGCCCAGTCATAG
CCGAATAGCCTCTCCACCCAAGCGGCCGGAGAACCTGCGTGCAATCCATCTTGTTCAATCATGCGAAACG
ATCCTCATCCTGTCTCTTGATCAGATCATGATCCCCTGCGCCATCAGATCCTTGGCGGCAAGAAAGCCAT
CCAGTTTACTTTGCAGGGCTTCCCAACCTTACCAGAGGGCGCCCCAGCTGGCAATTCC
