>Addgene plasmid #35279 | pBbE5k-RFP | addgene partial sequence | sequence record 43525 | jkRFP-F 5'-tggtcactacgacgctgaag-3'
GTTCAGCTGCCGGGTGCTTACAAAACCGACATCAAACTGGACATCACCTCCCACAACGAAGACTACACCA
TCGTTGAACAGTACGAACGTGCTGAAGGTCGTCACTCCACCGGTGCTTAAGGATCCAAACTCGAGTAAGG
ATCTCCAGGCATCAAATAAAACGAAAGGCTCAGTCGAAAGACTGGGCCTTTCGTTTTATCTGTTGTTTGT
CGGTGAACGCTCTCTACTAGAGTCACACTGGCTCACCTTCGGGTGGGCCTTTCTGCGTTTATACCTAGGG
CGTTCGGCTGCGGCGAGCGGTATCAGCTCACTCAAAGGCGGTAATACGGTTATCCACAGAATCAGGGGAT
AACGCAGGAAAGAACATGTGAGCAAAAGGCCAGCAAAAGGCCAGGAACCGTAAAAAGGCCGCGTTGCTGG
CGTTTTTCCATAGGCTCCGCCCCCCTGACGAGCATCACAAAAATCGACGCTCAAGTCAGAGGTGGCGAAA
CCCGACAGGACTATAAAGATACCAGGCGTTTCCCCCTGGAAGCTCCCTCGTGCGCTCTCCTGTTCCGACC
CTGCCGCTTACCGGATACCTGTCCGCCTTTCTCCCTTCGGGAAGCGTGGCGCTTTCTCATAGCTCACGCT
GTAGGTATCTCAGTTCGGTGTAGGTCGTTCGCTCCAAGCTGGGCTGTGTGCACGAACCCCCCGTTCAGCC
CGACCGCTGCGCCTTATCCGGTAACTATCGTCTTGAGTCCAACCCGGTAAGACACGACTTATCGCCACTG
GCAGCAGCCACTGGTAACAGGATTAGCAGAGCGAG
