>Addgene plasmid #35279 | pBbE5k-RFP | addgene partial sequence | sequence record 43526 | jkRFP-R 5'-gctttggaaccgtactggaa-3'
CAGCGGACCACCTTTGGTAACTTTCAGTTTAGCGGTCTGGGTACCTTCGTACGGACGACCTTCACCTTCA
CCTTCGATTTCGAACTCGTGACCGTTAACGGAACCTTCCATACGAACTTTGAAACGCATGAACTCTTTGA
TAACGTCTTCGCTACTCGCCATATGTATATCTCCTTCTTAAAAGATCTTTTGAATTCTGAAATTGTTATC
CGCTCACAATTCCACACATTATACGAGCCGGAAGCATAAAGTGTAAAGCCTGGGGTGCCTAAACGATCTC
GATCCTCTACGCCGGACGCATCGTGGCCGGCATCACCGGCGCCACAGGTGCGGTTGCTGGCGCCTATATC
GCCGACATCACCGATGGGGAAGATCGGGCTCGCCACTTCGGGCTCATGAGCGCTTGTTTCGGCGTGGGTA
TGGTGGCAGGCCCCGTGGCCGGGGGACTGTTGGGCGCCATCTCCTTGCATGCACCATTCCTTGCGGCGGC
GGTGCTCAACGGCCTCAACCTACTACTGGGCTGCTTCCTAATGCAGGAGTCGCATAAGGGAGAGCGTCGA
GATCCCGGACACCATCGAATGGCGCAAAACCTTTCGCGGTATGGCATGATAGCGCCCGGAAGAGAGTCAA
TTCAGGGTGGTGAATGTGAAACCAGTAACGTTATACGATGTCGCAGAGTATGCCGGTGTCTCTTATCAGA
CCGTTTCCCGCGTGGTGAACCAGGCCAGCCACGTTTCTGCGAAAACGCGGGAAAAAGTGGAAGCGGCGAT
GGCGGAGCTGAATTACATTCCCAACCGCGTGGCACAACAACTGGCGGGCAAACAGTCGTTGCTGATTGGC
GTTGCCACCTCCAGTCTGGCCCTGCACGCGCCGTCGCAAATTGTC
